>Addgene plasmid #44465 | pGreenII 0000 (No LUC) | addgene full sequence | sequence record 335235 | Addgene NGS Result
GATCTCAAACAAACACATACAGCGACTTAGTTTACCCGCCAATATATCCTGTCAAGGCCTTCATGTTCTT
TCCTGCGTTATCCCCTGATTCTGTGGATAACCGTATTACCGCCTTTGAGTGAGCTGATACCGCTCGCCGC
AGCCGAACGACCGAGCGCAGCGAGTCAGTGAGCGAGGAAGCGGAAGAGCGCCCAATACGCAAACCGCCTC
TCCCCGCGCGTTGGCCGATTCATTAATGCAGCTGGCACGACAGGTTTCCCGACTGGAAAGCGGGCAGTGA
GCGCAACGCAATTAATGTGAGTTAGCTCACTCATTAGGCACCCCAGGCTTTACACTTTATGCTTCCGGCT
CGTATGTTGTGTGGAATTGTGAGCGGATAACAATTTCACACAGGAAACAGCTATGACCATGATTACGCCA
AGCGCGCAATTAACCCTCACTAAAGGGAACAAAAGCTGGAGCTCCACCGCGGTGGCGGCCGCTCTAGAAC
TAGTGGATCCCCCGGGCTGCAGGAATTCGATATCAAGCTTATCGATACCGTCGACCTCGAGGGGGGGCCC
GGTACCCAATTCGCCCTATAGTGAGTCGTATTACGCGCGCTCACTGGCCGTCGTTTTACAACGTCGTGAC
TGGGAAAACCCTGGCGTTACCCAACTTAATCGCCTTGCAGCACATCCCCCTTTCGCCAGCTGGCGTAATA
GCGAAGAGGCCCGCACCGATCGCCCTTCCCAACAGTTGCGCAGCCTGAATGGCGAATGGAAATTGTAAGC
GTTAATGTTAACGTTACACCACAATATATCCTGCCAAGATCTAATTCCGGGGATCGGAAATCCAGAAGCC
CGAGAGGTTGCCGCCTTTCGGGCTTTTTCTTTTTCAAAAAAAAAAATTTATAAAACGATCTGTTGCGGCC
GGCCGCCGGGTTGTGGGCAAAGGCGCTCGACGGTGGGCAACCGCTTGCGGTTGTCCACGGGCGGAGCCGG
TGCGCGTAGCGCATTGTCCACAAGCCAAGGGCGACCAATAATTGATATATATATTCATAATTGAAAAGCT
AATTGAACATACTACTTGCTGTAACTACTTGCCGGAGCGAGGGGTGTTTGCAAGCTGTTGATCTGAAAGG
GCTATTAGCGTTCTCACGTGCCTTTTTGATTAGCGATTTCACGTGACCTTATTAGCGATTTCACGTACTC
CGATTAGCGATTTCACGTACCCTGATTAGCGATTTCACGTGGATAGTTTTTGGAGCGGGCCGGAAAGCCC
CGTGAATCAAGGCTTTGCGGGGCATTAGCGGTTTCACGTGGATAACTACCCTCTATCCACAGGCTTCCGG
GGATAAAAAAGCCCGCTCGACGGCGGGCTGTTGGATGGGGATCGCCTGAATCGCCCCATCATCCAGCCAG
AAAGTGAGGGAGCCACGGTTGATGAGAGCTTTGTTGTAGGTGGACCAGTTGGTGATTTTGAACTTTTGCT
TTGCCACGGAACGGTCTGCGTTGTCGGGAAGATGCGTGATCTGATCCTTCAACTCAGCAAAAGTTCGATT
TATTCAACAAAGCCACGTTGTGTCTCAAAATCTCTGATGTTACATTGCACAAGATAAAAATATATCATCA
TGAACAATAAAACTGTCTGCTTACATAAACAGTAATACAAGGGGTGTTATGAGCCATATTCAACGGGAAA
CGTCTTGCTCAAGGCCGCGATTAAATTCCAACATGGATGCTGATTTATATGGGTATAAATGGGCTCGCGA
TAATGTCGGGCAATCAGGTGCGACAATCTACCGATTGTATGGGAAGCCCGATGCGCCAGAGTTGTTTCTG
AAACATGGCAAAGGTAGCGTTGCCAATGATGTTACAGATGAGATGGTCAGACTAAACTGGCTGACGGAAT
TTATGCCTCTTCCGACCATCAAGCATTTTATCCGTACTCCTGATGATGCATGGTTACTCACCACTGCGAT
CCCAGGGAAAACAGCATTCCAGGTATTAGAAGAATATCCTGATTCAGGTGAAAATATTGTTGATGCGCTG
GCAGTGTTCCTGCGCCGGTTGCATTCGATTCCTGTTTGTAATTGTCCTTTTAACAGCGATCGCGTATTTC
GTCTCGCTCAGGCGCAATCACGAATGAATAACGGTTTGGTTGATGCGAGTGATTTTGATGACGAGCGTAA
TGGCTGGCCTGTTGAACAAGTCTGGAAAGAAATGCATAAACTTTTGCCATTCTCACCGGATTCAGTCGTC
ACTCATGGTGATTTCTCACTTGATAACCTTATTTTTGACGAGGGGAAATTAATAGGTTGTATTGATGTTG
GACGAGTCGGAATCGCAGACCGATACCAGGATCTTGCCATCCTATGGAACTGCCTCGGTGAGTTTTCTCC
TTCATTACAGAAACGGCTTTTTCAAAAATATGGTATTGATAATCCTGATATGAATAAATTGCAGTTTCAT
TTGATGCTCGATGAGTTTTTCTAATCACTAGACCAATGTTACACATATATACTTTAGATTGATTTAAAAC
TTCATTTTTAATTTAAAAGGATCTAGGTGAAGATCCTTTTTGATAATCTCATGACCAAAATCCCTTAACG
TGAGTTTTCGTTCCACTGAGCGTCAGACCCCGTAGAAAAGATCAAAGGATCTTCTTGAGATCCTTTTTTT
CTGCGCGTAATCTGCTGCTTGCAAACAAAAAAACCACCGCTACCAGCGGTGGTTTGTTTGCCGGATCAAG
AGCTACCAACTCTTCTTCCGAAGGTAACTGGCTTCAGCAGAGCGCAGATACCAAATACTGTTCTTCTAGT
GTAGCCGTAGTTAGGCCACCACTTCAAGAACTCTGTAGCACCGCCTACATACCTCGCTCTGCTAATCCTG
TTACCAGTGGCTGCTGCCAGTGGCGATAAGTCGTGTCTTACCGGGTTGGACTCAAGACGATAGTTACCGG
ATAAGGCGCAGCGGTCGGGCTGAACGGGGGGTTCGTGCACACAGCCCAGCTTGGAGCGAACGACCTACAC
CGAACTGAGATACCTACAGCGTGAGCTATGAGAAAGCGCCACGCTTCCCGAAGGGAGAAAGGCGGACAGG
TATCCGGTAAGCGGCAGGGTCGGAACAGGAGAGCGCACGAGGGAGCTTCCAGGGGGAAACGCCTGGTATC
TTTATAGTCCTGTCGGGTTTCGCCACCTCTGACTTGAGCGTCGATTTTTGTGATGCTCGTCAGGGGGGCG
GAGCCTATGGAAAAACGCCAGCAACGCGGCCTTTTTACGGTTCCTGGCCTTTTGCTGGCCTTTTGCTCAC
ATGA
Features (pLannotate 1.2.2; 15 found; start..end, strand, type, name):
     30..54      -  misc_feature   RB T-DNA repeat: right border repeat from nopaline C58 T-DNA
     62..186     +  rep_origin     RSF ori (fragment): Plasmids containing the RSF 1030 origin of replication can be propagated in E. coli cells that contain additional plasmids with compatible origins.
    188..280     +  CDS            lacI (fragment): lac repressor; lacI; The lac repressor binds to the lac operator to inhibit transcription in E. coli. This inhibition can be relieved by adding lactose or isopropyl-β-D-thiogalactopyranoside (IPTG).
    293..314     +  protein_bind   CAP binding site: CAP binding activates transcription in the presence of cAMP. E. coli catabolite activator protein
    329..359     +  promoter       lac promoter: promoter for the E. coli lac operon
    367..383     +  protein_bind   lac operator: The lac repressor binds to the lac operator to inhibit transcription in E. coli. This inhibition can be relieved by adding lactose or isopropyl-β-D-thiogalactopyranoside (IPTG). lac repressor encoded by lacI
    428..446     +  promoter       T3 promoter: promoter for bacteriophage T3 RNA polymerase
    459..566     +  misc_feature   MCS: pBluescript multiple cloning site
    575..593     -  promoter       T7 promoter: promoter for bacteriophage T7 RNA polymerase
    601..756     +  CDS            lacZα (fragment): LacZα fragment of β-galactosidase; lacZ fragment
    784..806     -  misc_feature   LB T-DNA repeat: left border repeat from nopaline C58 T-DNA (truncated)
    933..1368    -  rep_origin     pSa ori: origin of replication from bacterial plasmid pSa
   1373..1474    -  CDS            TRA2_ECOLX (fragment): Protein predicted: Swiss-Prot protein existence level 4. Required for transposition of transposon Tn903. From Escherichia coli.
   1659..2474    +  CDS            KanR: aminoglycoside phosphotransferase; aph(3')-Ia; confers resistance to kanamycin in bacteria or G418 (Geneticin®) in eukaryotes
   2645..3233    +  rep_origin     ori: high-copy-number ColE1/pMB1/pBR322/pUC origin of replication
