[The description below was written by a language model from this plasmid's Addgene catalogue record and pLannotate feature annotations shown in this document.]
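Description:
pGreenII 0000 (No LUC) is an empty binary vector of the pGreenII series, catalogued for plant transformation and about 3.3 kb in size. It is maintained at high copy in E. coli through a ColE1/pUC-type origin and selected with kanamycin via an aph(3')-Ia (KanR) gene located in the backbone, outside the T-DNA. A pSa origin is also present. In the pGreen system this origin supports replication in Agrobacterium, generally with the replicase supplied in trans from a helper plasmid, although the record itself does not mention a helper. A short Tn903 transposase remnant next to KanR and small RSF ori and lacI fragments appear to be annotation carry-overs from the source sequences rather than functional parts.

The T-DNA is very small and is bounded by nopaline C58-type right and left border repeats, the left one annotated as truncated. Between the borders sits a pBluescript-derived cloning region. It comprises a CAP binding site, lac promoter and lac operator, followed by a multiple cloning site flanked by T3 and T7 phage promoters and a lacZα fragment, an arrangement normally associated with blue/white screening of inserts. No plant promoter, terminator, plant selectable marker or reporter is annotated, consistent with the "0000" designation and the "No LUC" label indicating absence of a luciferase cassette.

The vector serves as a minimal scaffold into which users clone their own expression cassettes for Agrobacterium-mediated delivery. The depositor comments link it to a transient assay for recombination in plants, but the plasmid's exact role in that work is not stated.
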