Addgene plasmid #44465: pGreenII 0000 (No LUC)
Purpose: (Empty Backbone)
Depositing lab: Roger Hellens. Depositing organization: New Zealand Institute for Plant & Food Research.
Backbone
  Vector backbone: pGreenII 0000
  Backbone size (bp): 3300
  Vector type: Plant Transformation
Growth in bacteria
  Bacterial resistance: Kanamycin, 50 μg/mL
  Growth temperature: 37°C
  Growth strain: DH5alpha
  Copy number: High Copy
Resource information
  A portion of this plasmid was derived from a plasmid made by: Obtained from Dr. Roger P. Hellens from the New Zealand Institute for Plant and Food Researche Limited.
Terms and licenses: Academic/Nonprofit Terms; Industry Terms: Not Available to Industry
Depositor comments: Reference: Johnson RA, Hellens RP, Love DR (2011) A transient assay for recombination demonstrates that Arabidopsis SNM1 and XRCC3 enhance non-homologous recombination. Genetics and Molecular Research 10 (3):2104-2132. doi:10.4238/vol10-3gmr1347
How to cite: pGreenII 0000 (No LUC) was a gift from Roger Hellens (Addgene plasmid # 44465 ; http://n2t.net/addgene:44465 ; RRID:Addgene_44465)
