>Addgene plasmid #44465 | pGreenII 0000 (No LUC) | addgene partial sequence | sequence record 63575 | M13_pUC_fwd
ATACGACTCACTATAGGGCGAATTGGGTACCGGGCCCCCCCTCGAGGTCGACGGTATCGATAAGCTTGAT
ATCGAATTCCTGCAGCCCGGGGGATCCACTAGTTCTAGAGCGGCCGCCACCGCGGTGGAGCTCCAGCTTT
TGTTCCCTTTAGTGAGGGTTAATTGCGCGCTTGGCGTAATCATGGTCATAGCTGTTTCCTGTGTGAAATT
GTTATCCGCTCACAATTCCACACAACATACGAGCCGGAAGCATAAAGTGTAAAGCCTGGGGTGCCTAATG
AGTGAGCTAACTCACATTAATTGCGTTGCGCTCACTGCCCGCTTTCCAGTCGGGAAACCTGTCGTGCCAG
CTGCATTAATGAATCGGCCAACGCGCGGGGAGAGGCGGTTTGCGTATTGGGCGCTCTTCCGCTTCCTCGC
TCACTGACTCGCTGCGCTCGGTCGTTCGGCTGCGGCGAGCGGTATCAGCTCACTCAAAGGCGGTAATACG
GTTATCCACAGAATCAGGGGATAACGCAGGAAAGAACATGAAGGCCTTGACAGGATATATTGGCGGGTAA
ACTAAGTCGCTGTATGTGTTTGTTTGAGATCTCATGTGAGCAAAAGGCCAGCAAAAGGCCAGGAACCGTA
AAAAGGCCGCGTTGCTGGCGTTTTTCCATAGGCTCCGCCCCCCTGACGAGCATCACAAAAATCGACGCTC
AAGTCAGAGGTGGCGAAACCCGACAGGACTATAAAGATACCAGGCGTTTCCCCCTGGAAGCTCCCTCGTG
CGCTCTCCTGTTCCGACCCTGCCGCTTACCGGATACCTGTCCGCCTTTCTCCCTTCGGGAAGCGTGGCGC
TTTCTCATAGCTCACGCTGTAGGTATCTCAGTTCGGTGTAGGTCGTTCGCTCCAAGCTGGGCTGTGTGCA
CGAACCCCCCGTTCAGCCCGACCGCTGCGCCTTATCCGGTAACTATC
